Addgene plasmid #45297: pLEX_970_puro_DEST_V5_BFP
Depositing lab: William Hahn. Depositing organization: Dana-Farber Cancer Institute. Publication: Systematic interrogation of 3q26 identifies TLOC1 and SKIL as cancer drivers. Hagerstrand D, Tong A, Schumacher SE, Ilic N, Shen RR, Cheung HW, Vazquez F, Shrestha Y, Kim SY, Giacomelli AO, Rosenbluh J, Schinzel AC, Spardy NA, Barbie DA, Mermel CH, Weir BA, Garraway LA, Tamayo P, Mesirov JP, Beroukhim R, Hahn WC. Cancer Discov. 2013 Jun 13. [Epub ahead of print] 10.1158/2159-8290.CD-12-0592 PubMed 23764425.
Backbone
  Vector backbone: pLEX_970
  Vector type: Mammalian Expression, Lentiviral
  Selectable markers: Puromycin
Growth in bacteria
  Bacterial resistance: Ampicillin, 100 μg/mL
  Growth temperature: 37°C
  Growth strain: DH5alpha
  Copy number: High Copy
Gene/Insert
  Gene/Insert name: BFP
  Tag / fusion protein: V5 (C terminal on backbone)
  Cloning method: Gateway Cloning
  Sequencing primers: 5′ pLEX-fwd; 3′ pLEX-rev
Terms and licenses: Academic/Nonprofit Terms; Industry Terms: Not Available to Industry
How to cite: pLEX_970_puro_DEST_V5_BFP was a gift from William Hahn (Addgene plasmid # 45297 ; http://n2t.net/addgene:45297 ; RRID:Addgene_45297)
