[The description below was written by a language model from this plasmid's Addgene catalogue record.]
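Description:
pLEX_970_puro_DEST_V5_BFP is a lentiviral mammalian expression plasmid built on the pLEX_970 backbone, a Gateway-compatible destination vector. It carries an open reading frame for blue fluorescent protein (BFP), introduced by Gateway recombination. The backbone supplies a V5 epitope tag at the C terminus of the insert, so the encoded product is expected to be BFP-V5, detectable both by fluorescence and with anti-V5 antibodies. In bacteria the plasmid is maintained at high copy number under ampicillin selection. In mammalian cells, a puromycin resistance marker allows enrichment of cells that have stably integrated the provirus after transduction.

The record has no feature table, and it does not state the promoter driving BFP, the promoter or linkage arrangement for the puromycin cassette, or the specific lentiviral elements present. As a lentiviral transfer vector, it would normally carry LTRs and a packaging signal flanking the expression cassette. It would also need packaging and envelope functions supplied in trans to produce infectious particles, but these details are not confirmed here. Although "DEST" remains in the name, the presence of a BFP insert indicates an expression clone derived from the destination vector rather than the empty vector itself.

The associated publication describes a systematic functional study of candidate cancer driver genes in an amplified chromosomal region. In that kind of ORF overexpression work, a fluorescent protein clone in the same backbone typically serves as a neutral control matched to the test ORFs, and as a visual indicator of transduction efficiency. The record does not explicitly state this purpose.
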