>Addgene plasmid #45297 | pLEX_970_puro_DEST_V5_BFP | depositor partial sequence | sequence record 63366 | BFP 5'
NNNNNNNNNNNNNNNNNNNNTTGACGCNNNGGGCGGTAGGCGTGTACGGTGGGAGGTCTATATAAGCAGA
GCTCTCTGGCTAACTGTCGGGATCAACAAGTTTGTACAAAAAAGTTGGCACCATGGTGAGCAAGGGCGAG
GAGCTGTTCACCGGGGTGGTGCCCATCCTGGTCGAGCTGGACGGCGACGTAAACGGCCACAAGTTCAGCG
TGTCCGGCGAGGGCGAGGGCGATGCCACCTACGGCAAGCTGACCCTGAAGTTCATCTGCACCACCGGCAA
GCTGCCCGTGCCCTGGCCCACCCTCGTGACCACCCTGAGCCACGGCGTCCAGTGCTTCAGCCGCTACCCC
GACCACATGAAGCAGCACGACTTCTTCAAGTCCGCCATGCCCGAAGGCTACGTCCAGGAGCGCACCATCT
TCTTCAAGGACGACGGCAACTACAAGACCCGCGCCGAGGTGAAGTTCGAGGGCGACACCCTGGTGAACCG
CATCGAGCTGAAGGGCATCGACTTCAAGGAGGACGGCAACATCCTGGGGCACAAGCTGGAGTACAACTTC
AACAGCCACAACGTCTATATCATGGCCGACAAGCAGAAGAACGGCATCAAGGCGAACTTCAAGATCCGCC
ACAACATCGAGGACGGCAGCGTGCAGCTCGCCGACCACTACCAGCAGAACACCCCCATCGGCGACGGCCC
CGTGCTGCTGCCCGACAGCCACTACCTGAGCACCCAGTCCGCCCTGAGCAAAGACCCCAACGAGAAGCGC
GATCACATGGTCCTGCTGGAGTTCGTGACCGCCGCCGGGATCACTCTCGGCATGGACGANCTGTACAAGT
TGCCAACTTTCTTGTACAAAGTTGGCATTATAAGAAAGCATTGCTTATCAATTTGTTGCAACGAACAGGT
CACTATCAGTCAAAATAAAATCATTATTTGCCATCCAGCTGATATCCCCTATAGTGAGTCGTATTACATG
GNCATAGCTNNTTCCTGGNAGCTCNNGGCCCGNGTCTCAAAATCTCTGATGTTACNTTGCACAGATAAAA
ATNTATCATCATGCCNNNNTAGACNNNNNNNNNNNAAATNNNNCNNNNTNNCNGCTNCCNNNNNNNNNNN
NNCNNNCGNNNAACGNATNNNNNCNNNNNNNNNNNNNANCNNNNCNNNNNNANCNNNNNNCAGNNNNNNN
NNNNNTNNNNNNCNNNNNNNNNNNNAACNNNNNNNN
