>Addgene plasmid #45297 | pLEX_970_puro_DEST_V5_BFP | addgene partial sequence | sequence record 64220 | WPRE-R 5'-CATAGCGTAAAAGGAGCAACA-3'
CAGTCAATCTTTCACAAATTTTGTAATCCAGAGGTTGATTGTCGACTTAACGCGCCACCGGTTAGCGCTA
GCTCATTACTACGTAGAATCGAGACCGAGGAGAGGGTTAGGGATAGGCTTACCAACCACTTTGTACAAGA
AAGTTGGCAACTTGTACAGCTCGTCCATGCCGAGAGTGATCCCGGCGGCGGTCACGAACTCCAGCAGGAC
CATGTGATCGCGCTTCTCGTTGGGGTCTTTGCTCAGGGCGGACTGGGTGCTCAGGTAGTGGCTGTCGGGC
AGCAGCACGGGGCCGTCGCCGATGGGGGTGTTCTGCTGGTAGTGGTCGGCGAGCTGCACGCTGCCGTCCT
CGATGTTGTGGCGGATCTTGAAGTTCGCCTTGATGCCGTTCTTCTGCTTGTCGGCCATGATATAGACGTT
GTGGCTGTTGAAGTTGTACTCCAGCTTGTGCCCCAGGATGTTGCCGTCCTCCTTGAAGTCGATGCCCTTC
AGCTCGATGCGGTTCACCAGGGTGTCGCCCTCGAACTTCACCTCGGCGCGGGTCTTGTAGTTGCCGTCGT
CCTTGAAGAAGATGGTGCGCTCCTGGACGTAGCCTTCGGGCATGGCGGACTTGAAGAAGTCGTGCTGCTT
CATGTGGTCGGGGTAGCGGCTGAAGCACTGGACGCCGTGGCTCAGGGTGGTCACGAGGGTGGGCCAGGGC
ACGGGCAGCTTGCCGGTGGTGCAGATGAACTTCAGGGTCAGCTTGCCGTAGGTGGCATCGCCCTCGCCCT
CGCCGGACACGCTGAACTTGTGGCCGTTTACGTCGCCGTCCAGCTCGACCAGGATGGGCACCACCCCGGT
GAACAGCTCCTCGCCCTTGCTCACCATGGTGC
